>Addgene plasmid #217721 | HA-MBP-TEVpCS-ADGRD2 CTFdeltaTA-FLAG | addgene full sequence | sequence record 430011 | Addgene NGS Result
GGATCTGCGATCGCTCCGGTGCCCGTCAGTGGGCAGAGCGCACATCGCCCACAGTCCCCGAGAAGTTGGG
GGGAGGGGTCGGCAATTGAACGGGTGCCTAGAGAAGGTGGCGCGGGGTAAACTGGGAAAGTGATGTCGTG
TACTGGCTCCGCCTTTTTCCCGAGGGTGGGGGAGAACCGTATATAAGTGCAGTAGTCGCCGTGAACGTTC
TTTTTCGCAACGGGTTTGCCGCCAGAACACAGCTGAAGCTTCGAGGGGCTCGCATCTCTCCTTCACGCGC
CCGCCGCCCTACCTGAGGCCGCCATCCACGCCGGTTGAGTCGCGTTCTGCCGCCTCCCGCCTGTGGTGCC
TCCTGAACTGCGTCCGCCGTCTAGGTAAGTTTAAAGCTCAGGTCGAGACCGGGCCTTTGTCCGGCGCTCC
CTTGGAGCCTACCTAGACTCAGCCGGCTCTCCACGCTTTGCCTGACCCTGCTTGCTCAACTCTACGTCTT
TGTTTCGTTTTCTGTTCTGCGCCGTTACAGATCCAAGCTGTGACCGGCGCCTACCTGAGATCACCGGCGA
AGGAGGGCCACCATGTACAGGATGCAACTCCTGTCTTGCATTGCACTAAGTCTTGCACTTGTCACGAATT
CGTACCCATACGATGTTCCAGATTACGCTGGATCCAAAATTGAAGAAGGCAAACTGGTGATTTGGATTAA
CGGCGATAAAGGCTATAACGGCCTGGCGGAAGTGGGCAAAAAATTTGAAAAAGATACCGGCATTAAAGTG
ACCGTGGAACATCCGGATAAACTGGAAGAAAAATTTCCGCAGGTGGCGGCGACCGGCGATGGCCCGGATA
TTATTTTTTGGGCGCATGATCGCTTTGGCGGCTATGCGCAGAGCGGCCTGCTGGCGGAAATTACCCCGGA
TAAAGCGTTTCAGGATAAACTGTATCCGTTTACCTGGGATGCGGTGCGCTATAACGGCAAACTGATTGCG
TATCCGATTGCGGTGGAAGCGCTGAGCCTGATTTATAACAAAGATCTGCTGCCGAACCCGCCGAAAACCT
GGGAAGAAATTCCGGCGCTGGATAAAGAACTGAAAGCGAAAGGCAAAAGCGCGCTGATGTTTAACCTGCA
GGAACCGTATTTTACCTGGCCGCTGATTGCGGCGGATGGCGGCTATGCGTTTAAATATGAAAACGGCAAA
TATGATATTAAAGATGTGGGCGTGGATAACGCGGGCGCGAAAGCGGGCCTGACCTTTCTGGTGGATCTGA
TTAAAAACAAACATATGAACGCGGATACCGATTATAGCATTGCGGAAGCGGCGTTTAACAAAGGCGAAAC
CGCGATGACCATTAACGGCCCGTGGGCGTGGAGCAACATTGATACCAGCAAAGTGAACTATGGCGTGACC
GTGCTGCCGACCTTTAAAGGCCAGCCGAGCAAACCGTTTGTGGGCGTGCTGAGCGCGGGCATTAACGCGG
CGAGCCCGAACAAAGAACTGGCGAAAGAATTTCTGGAAAACTATCTGCTGACCGATGAAGGCCTGGAAGC
GGTGAACAAAGATAAACCGCTGGGCGCGGTGGCGCTGAAAAGCTATGAAGAAGAACTGGCGAAAGATCCG
CGCATTGCGGCGACCATGGAAAACGCGCAGAAAGGCGAAATTATGCCGAACATTCCGCAGATGAGCGCGT
TTTGGTATGCGGTGCGCACCGCGGTGATTAACGCGGCGAGCGGCCGCCAGACCGTGGATGAAGCGCTGAA
AGATGCGCAGACCAACGAGAACCTTTACTTCCAACAAATCTATGAGGTCCAACGCGGCCCTGAGGAAGAG
TCTCTTCTGCGCACTTTGTCTTTTGTGGGGTGCGGCGTCAGTTTCTGTGCGCTGACCACTACCTTTCTCC
TGTTCCTTGTGGCCGGAGTACCTAAGTCTGAACGCACGACCGTGCACAAGAACCTGACCTTTTCCTTGGC
TTCTGCCGAGGGCTTTCTCATGACGTCCGAATGGGCCAAAGCAAACGAGGTTGCCTGTGTGGCAGTGACT
GTGGCGATGCATTTCCTGTTCCTGGTGGCGTTCAGTTGGATGCTTGTGGAAGGCCTGCTTTTGTGGCGGA
AGGTAGTCGCCGTGAGCATGCACCCCGGACCTGGAATGCGTCTGTACCACGCTACCGGCTGGGGAGTGCC
AGTTGGCATTGTGGCCGTGACGCTGGCTATGCTGCCCCATGACTACGTCGCTCCGGGCCACTGCTGGCTG
AATGTGCATACCAATGCCATTTGGGCTTTCGTCGGACCCGTGCTGTTCGTCCTGACCGCTAACACCTGTA
TTCTGGCCCGTGTTGTCATGATCACGGTGAGCTCAGCCCGCCGGCGCGCCCGCATGTTGTCTCCCCAGCC
GTGTCTCCAGCAACAGATCTGGACCCAGATCTGGGCGACCGTCAAGCCCGTGCTGGTGCTGCTCCCCGTG
TTGGGTCTCACCTGGCTGGCAGGCATCCTGGTGCACCTGTCCCCCGCCTGGGCGTACGCGGCTGTTGGCC
TGAACTCCATCCAGGGGCTGTACATTTTTCTGGTGTACGCAGCTTGCAATGAGGAAGTGCGCTCCGCTCT
GCAGCGTATGGCAGAAAAGAAAGTCGCAGAAGTGTTGAGAGCCCTGGGCGTGTGGGGCGGTGCGGCCAAG
GAGCACAGCCTGCCCTTCAGTGTTCTGCCTCTGTTCCTGCCTCCCAAGCCTAGCACCCCTCGCCATCCGC
TCAAGGCTCCCGCCGGTTCTGACTACAAAGACGATGACGACAAGTGAAGATCTGACAAAACTCACACATG
CCCACCGTGCCCAGCACCTGAACTCCTGGGGGGACCGTCAGTCTTCCTCTTCCCCCCAAAACCCAAGGAC
ACCCTCATGATCTCCCGGACCCCTGAGGTCACATGCGTGGTGGTGGACGTGAGCCACGAAGACCCTGAGG
TCAAGTTCAACTGGTACGTGGACGGCGTGGAGGTGCATAATGCCAAGACAAAGCCGCGGGAGGAGCAGTA
CAACAGCACGTACCGTGTGGTCAGCGTCCTCACCGTCCTGCACCAGGACTGGCTGAATGGCAAGGAGTAC
AAGTGCAAGGTCTCCAACAAAGCCCTCCCAGCCCCCATCGAGAAAACCATCTCCAAAGCCAAAGGGCAGC
CCCGAGAACCACAGGTGTACACCCTGCCCCCATCCCGGGAGGAGATGACCAAGAACCAGGTCAGCCTGAC
CTGCCTGGTCAAAGGCTTCTATCCCAGCGACATCGCCGTGGAGTGGGAGAGCAATGGGCAGCCGGAGAAC
AACTACAAGACCACGCCTCCCGTGCTGGACTCCGACGGCTCCTTCTTCCTCTACAGCAAGCTCACCGTGG
ACAAGAGCAGGTGGCAGCAGGGGAACGTCTTCTCATGCTCCGTGATGCACGAGGCTCTGCACAACCACTA
CACGCAGAAGAGCCTCTCCCTGTCTCCGGGTAAATGAGTGCTAGCTGGCCAGACATGATAAGATACATTG
ATGAGTTTGGACAAACCACAACTAGAATGCAGTGAAAAAAATGCTTTATTTGTGAAATTTGTGATGCTAT
TGCTTTATTTGTAACCATTATAAGCTGCAATAAACAAGTTAACAACAACAATTGCATTCATTTTATGTTT
CAGGTTCAGGGGGAGGTGTGGGAGGTTTTTTAAAGCAAGTAAAACCTCTACAAATGTGGTATGGAATTAA
TTCTAAAATACAGCATAGCAAAACTTTAACCTCCAAATCAAGCCTCTACTTGAATCCTTTTCTGAGGGAT
GAATAAGGCATAGGCATCAGGGGCTGTTGCCAATGTGCATTAGCTGTTTGCAGCCTCACCTTCTTTCATG
GAGTTTAAGATATAGTGTATTTTCCCAAGGTTTGAACTAGCTCTTCATTTCTTTATGTTTTAAATGCACT
GACCTCCCACATTCCCTTTTTAGTAAAATATTCAGAAATAATTTAAATACATCATTGCAATGAAAATAAA
TGTTTTTTATTAGGCAGAATCCAGATGCTCAAGGCCCTTCATAATATCCCCCAGTTTAGTAGTTGGACTT
AGGGAACAAAGGAACCTTTAATAGAAATTGGACAGCAAGAAAGCGAGCTTCTAGCTTATCCTCAGTCCTG
CTCCTCTGCCACAAAGTGCACGCAGTTGCCGGCCGGGTCGCGCAGGGCGAACTCCCGCCCCCACGGCTGC
TCGCCGATCTCGGTCATGGCCGGCCCGGAGGCGTCCCGGAAGTTCGTGGACACGACCTCCGACCACTCGG
CGTACAGCTCGTCCAGGCCGCGCACCCACACCCAGGCCAGGGTGTTGTCCGGCACCACCTGGTCCTGGAC
CGCGCTGATGAACAGGGTCACGTCGTCCCGGACCACACCGGCGAAGTCGTCCTCCACGAAGTCCCGGGAG
AACCCGAGCCGGTCGGTCCAGAACTCGACCGCTCCGGCGACGTCGCGCGCGGTGAGCACCGGAACGGCAC
TGGTCAACTTGGCCATGATGGCTCCTCCTGTCAGGAGAGGAAAGAGAAGAAGGTTAGTACAATTGCTATA
GTGAGTTGTATTATACTATGCAGATATACTATGCCAATGATTAATTGTCAAACTAGGGCTGCAGGGTTCA
TAGTGCCACTTTTCCTGCACTGCCCCATCTCCTGCCCACCCTTTCCCAGGCATAGACAGTCAGTGACTTA
CCAAACTCACAGGAGGGAGAAGGCAGAAGCTTGAGACAGACCCGCGGGACCGCCGAACTGCGAGGGGACG
TGGCTAGGGCGGCTTCTTTTATGGTGCGCCGGCCCTCGGAGGCAGGGCGCTCGGGGAGGCCTAGCGGCCA
ATCTGCGGTGGCAGGAGGCGGGGCCGAAGGCCGTGCCTGACCAATCCGGAGCACATAGGAGTCTCAGCCC
CCCGCCCCAAAGCAAGGGGAAGTCACGCGCCTGTAGCGCCAGCGTGTTGTGAAATGGGGGCTTGGGGGGG
TTGGGGCCCTGACTAGTCAAAACAAACTCCCATTGACGTCAATGGGGTGGAGACTTGGAAATCCCCGTGA
GTCAAACCGCTATCCACGCCCATTGATGTACTGCCAAAACCGCATCATCATGGTAATAGCGATGACTAAT
ACGTAGATGTACTGCCAAGTAGGAAAGTCCCATAAGGTCATGTACTGGGCATAATGCCAGGCGGGCCATT
TACCGTCATTGACGTCAATAGGGGGCGTACTTGGCATATGATACACTTGATGTACTGCCAAGTGGGCAGT
TTACCGTAAATACTCCACCCATTGACGTCAATGGAAAGTCCCTATTGGCGTTACTATGGGAACATACGTC
ATTATTGACGTCAATGGGCGGGGGTCGTTGGGCGGTCAGCCAGGCGGGCCATTTACCGTAAGTTATGTAA
CGCCTGCAGGTTAATTAAGAACATGTGAGCAAAAGGCCAGCAAAAGGCCAGGAACCGTAAAAAGGCCGCG
TTGCTGGCGTTTTTCCATAGGCTCCGCCCCCCTGACGAGCATCACAAAAATCGACGCTCAAGTCAGAGGT
GGCGAAACCCGACAGGACTATAAAGATACCAGGCGTTTCCCCCTGGAAGCTCCCTCGTGCGCTCTCCTGT
TCCGACCCTGCCGCTTACCGGATACCTGTCCGCCTTTCTCCCTTCGGGAAGCGTGGCGCTTTCTCATAGC
TCACGCTGTAGGTATCTCAGTTCGGTGTAGGTCGTTCGCTCCAAGCTGGGCTGTGTGCACGAACCCCCCG
TTCAGCCCGACCGCTGCGCCTTATCCGGTAACTATCGTCTTGAGTCCAACCCGGTAAGACACGACTTATC
GCCACTGGCAGCAGCCACTGGTAACAGGATTAGCAGAGCGAGGTATGTAGGCGGTGCTACAGAGTTCTTG
AAGTGGTGGCCTAACTACGGCTACACTAGAAGAACAGTATTTGGTATCTGCGCTCTGCTGAAGCCAGTTA
CCTTCGGAAAAAGAGTTGGTAGCTCTTGATCCGGCAAACAAACCACCGCTGGTAGCGGTGGTTTTTTTGT
TTGCAAGCAGCAGATTACGCGCAGAAAAAAAGGATCTCAAGAAGATCCTTTGATCTTTTCTACGGGGTCT
GACGCTCAGTGGAACGAAAACTCACGTTAAGGGATTTTGGTCATGGCTAGTTAATTAACATTTAAATCAG
CGGCCGCAATAAAATATCTTTATTTTCATTACATCTGTGTGTTGGTTTTTTGTGTGAATCGTAACTAACA
TACGCTCTCCATCAAAACAAAACGAAACAAAACAAACTAGCAAAATAGGCTGTCCCCAGTGCAAGTGCAG
GTGCCAGAACATTTCTCTATCGAA
Features (pLannotate 1.2.2; 17 found; start..end, strand, type, name):
     31..242     +  promoter       EF-1α core promoter: core promoter for human elongation factor EF-1α
    255..523     +  LTR            5' LTR (truncated): truncated 5' long terminal repeat (LTR) from human T-cell leukemia virus (HTLV) type 1
    573..632     +  sig_peptide    IL-2 signal sequence: human interleukin-2 signal sequence
    633..659     +  CDS            3xHA (fragment): three tandem HA epitope tags
    663..1763    +  CDS            malE (fragment): MALE_ECO57 - Experimental evidence at protein level: Swiss-Prot protein existence level 1. Part of the ABC transporter complex MalEFGK involved in maltose/maltodextrin import. Binds maltose and higher maltodextrins. From Escherichia coli O157:H7.
   1785..2744    +  CDS            ADGRD2 (fragment): AGRD2_HUMAN - Also known as GPR144, PGR24. Experimental evidence at transcript level: Swiss-Prot protein existence level 2. Orphan receptor. From Homo sapiens (Human).
   2784..3464    +  CDS            IGHG1 (fragment): IGHG1_HUMAN - Experimental evidence at protein level: Swiss-Prot protein existence level 1. Constant region of immunoglobulin heavy chains. Immunoglobulins, also known as antibodies, are membrane-bound or secreted glycoproteins produced by B lymphocytes. In the recognition phase of humoral immunity, the membrane-bound immunoglobulins serve as receptors which, upon binding of a specific antigen, trigger the clonal expansion and differentiation of B lymphocytes into immunoglobulins- secreting plasma cells. Secreted immunoglobulins mediate the effector phase of humoral immunity, which results in
   3489..3610    -  polyA_signal   SV40 poly(A) signal: SV40 polyadenylation signal
   3633..3704    -  CDS            large T antigen (fragment): large T antigen from SV40 (simian virus 40)
   3714..4108    -  polyA_signal   β-globin poly(A): human β-globin polyadenylation signal
   4125..4496    -  CDS            ble: BLE_STRHI - Experimental evidence at protein level: Swiss-Prot protein existence level 1. Binding protein with a strong affinity to the bleomycin family of antibiotics. From Streptoalloteichus hindustanus.
   4558..4601    -  promoter       EM7 promoter (fragment): synthetic bacterial promoter&nbsp
   4988..5087    -  promoter       CMV promoter (fragment): human cytomegalovirus (CMV) immediate early promoter
   5089..5392    -  enhancer       CMV enhancer: human cytomegalovirus immediate early enhancer
   5472..6060    -  rep_origin     ori: high-copy-number ColE1/pMB1/pBR322/pUC origin of replication
   6168..6216    +  polyA_signal   poly(A) signal: synthetic polyadenylation signal
   6227..6318    +  misc_feature   pause site: RNA polymerase II transcriptional pause signal from the human α2 globin gene
