[The description below was written by a language model from this plasmid's Addgene catalogue record and pLannotate feature annotations shown in this document.]
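Description:
HA-MBP-TEVpCS-ADGRD2 CTFdeltaTA-FLAG is a 6.3 kb mammalian expression plasmid built on the pFuse-hIgG1-Fc2 backbone. It is maintained in E. coli at high copy through a ColE1/pUC-type origin. Selection relies on the Streptoalloteichus hindustanus ble gene, which confers Zeocin/bleomycin resistance. This marker lies downstream of both a CMV enhancer/promoter and the bacterial EM7 promoter and ends in a β-globin polyadenylation signal, an arrangement that allows the same marker to be expressed in bacteria and in mammalian cells.

The payload is driven by the composite promoter typical of this backbone, an EF-1α core promoter joined to a truncated HTLV-1 5' LTR segment. The open reading frame begins with the human IL-2 signal sequence, which directs the protein into the secretory pathway. It continues with an HA epitope, E. coli maltose-binding protein (malE) and, as the name indicates, a TEV protease cleavage site. This is followed by human ADGRD2 (GPR144) lacking residues 1–642. The name "CTFdeltaTA" suggests a C-terminal fragment lacking the tethered agonist, leaving essentially the transmembrane domain region. A C-terminal FLAG tag is recorded in the catalogue, although the annotation software did not call it or the TEV site.

A fragment of the human IgG1 Fc region from the parental vector is still annotated downstream of the receptor. The record does not say whether it is translated; a stop codon after FLAG would leave it untranslated. An SV40 poly(A) signal follows it. The stated purpose is mammalian expression of adhesion GPCR transmembrane domains, in the context of a study of tethered agonist signalling in this receptor family.
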