Addgene plasmid #217721: HA-MBP-TEVpCS-ADGRD2 CTFdeltaTA-FLAG
Purpose: Mammalian expression of Adhesion G Protein-Coupled Receptor transmembrane domains
Depositing lab: Stephen Blacklow. Depositing organization: Harvard Medical School. Publication: Heterogeneity of tethered agonist signaling in adhesion G protein-coupled receptors. Dates AN, Jones DTD, Smith JS, Skiba MA, Rich MF, Burruss MM, Kruse AC, Blacklow SC. Cell Chem Biol. 2024 Aug 15;31(8):1542-1553.e4. doi: 10.1016/j.chembiol.2024.03.004. Epub 2024 Apr 11. PubMed 38608683.
Backbone
  Vector backbone: pFuse-hIgG1-Fc2
  Backbone manufacturer: Invitrogen
  Vector type: Mammalian Expression
Growth in bacteria
  Bacterial resistance: Bleocin (Zeocin), 50 μg/mL
  Growth temperature: 37°C
  Growth strain: DH5alpha
  Copy number: High Copy
Gene/Insert
  Gene/Insert name: ADGRD2 (alt name: GPR144)
  Species: H. sapiens (human)
  Mutation: Deletion of residues 1-642
  Entrez Gene: ADGRD2 (a.k.a. GPR144, PGR24)
  Tag / fusion protein: HA (N terminal on insert); FLAG (C terminal on insert)
  Cloning method: Gibson Cloning
Terms and licenses: Academic/Nonprofit Terms; Industry Terms: Not Available to Industry
Depositor comments: Please visit https://www.biorxiv.org/content/10.1101/2022.07.14.500097v2 for bioRxiv preprint.
How to cite: HA-MBP-TEVpCS-ADGRD2 CTFdeltaTA-FLAG was a gift from Stephen Blacklow (Addgene plasmid # 217721 ; http://n2t.net/addgene:217721 ; RRID:Addgene_217721)
